Addgene plasmid #49647: pT7CFE1-TelR15-mCherry
Purpose: TALERed-Telomere for In Vitro Translation
Depositing lab: Thoru Pederson. Depositing organization: University of Massachusetts, Worcester. Publication: Visualization of repetitive DNA sequences in human chromosomes with transcription activator-like effectors. Ma H, Reyes-Gutierrez P, Pederson T. Proc Natl Acad Sci U S A. 2013 Dec 9. 10.1073/pnas.1319097110 PubMed 24324157.
Backbone
  Vector backbone: pT7CFE1
  Backbone manufacturer: Pierce
  Backbone size w/o insert (bp): 3600
  Total vector size (bp): 6300
  Vector type: In vitro Translation
Growth in bacteria
  Bacterial resistance: Ampicillin, 100 μg/mL
  Growth temperature: 37°C
  Growth strain: Stbl3
  Copy number: High Copy
Gene/Insert
  Gene/Insert name: TelR15
  Species: Synthetic
  Insert size (bp): 2000
  Promoter: T7
  Tag / fusion protein: mCherry (C terminal on insert)
  Cloning method: Restriction Enzyme; 5′ cloning site BamHI (not destroyed); 3′ cloning site SbfI (not destroyed)
  Sequencing primers: 5′ T7 promoter; 3′ T7 Terminator
Terms and licenses: Academic/Nonprofit Terms; Industry Terms: Not Available to Industry
How to cite: pT7CFE1-TelR15-mCherry was a gift from Thoru Pederson (Addgene plasmid # 49647 ; http://n2t.net/addgene:49647 ; RRID:Addgene_49647)
