[The description below was written by a language model from this plasmid's Addgene catalogue record and pLannotate feature annotations shown in this document.]
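Description:
pT7CFE1-TelR15-mCherry is a roughly 6.3 kb plasmid built on the commercial pT7CFE1 backbone and intended for cell-free (in vitro) protein synthesis rather than expression in living cells. It is maintained in bacteria through a high-copy ColE1/pUC-type origin and selected with ampicillin via the β-lactamase gene. An f1 phage origin and short remnants of rop, bom and lacZα are also annotated in the backbone.

The expression cassette starts with a T7 promoter, followed by the encephalomyocarditis virus IRES, which allows cap-independent translation of the T7 transcript in eukaryotic cell-free lysates. Downstream lies the synthetic insert TelR15, a designer transcription activator-like effector (TALE) that the record describes as telomere-directed. The annotation software recognises its N- and C-terminal flanking regions as fragments homologous to Xanthomonas TAL effectors (avrXa10 and pthXo1). The unannotated stretch between them presumably holds the custom repeat array that determines DNA sequence specificity, though the feature table does not resolve it. The TALE is fused at its C terminus to the monomeric red fluorescent protein mCherry, followed by a histidine tag (annotated as a fragment of the 9xHis tag), which could serve for affinity purification, and a T7 terminator. The insert was cloned between BamHI and SbfI sites, both retained.

The stated purpose is to produce a red fluorescent telomere-binding TALE ("TALERed-Telomere") by in vitro translation. The associated work concerns visualising repetitive DNA sequences in human chromosomes with TALEs, so the protein likely serves as a sequence-specific fluorescent probe for telomeric repeats.
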