Features (pLannotate 1.2.2; 14 found; start..end, strand, type, name):
      1..19      +  promoter       T7 promoter: promoter for bacteriophage T7 RNA polymerase
     70..531     +  misc_feature   IRES: internal ribosome entry site (IRES) of the encephalomyocarditis virus (EMCV)
    572..1090    +  CDS            avrXa10 (fragment): AVX10_XANOO - Experimental evidence at protein level: Swiss-Prot protein existence level 1. Avirulence protein. Induces the hypersensitive response (HR)in rice plants carrying the resistance gene Xa10. Activity depends on the presence of the core repeat domains; replacement with repeat domains from other proteins (AvrBs3 of X.euvesicatoria (AC P14727) or AvrXa7 of this organism) does not elicit the HR. Probably acts as a transcription factor in its host plant (rice) to induce plant resistance or disease. From Xanthomonas oryzae pv. oryzae.
   2375..2563    +  CDS            pthXo1 (fragment): PTHX1_XANOP - Also known as tal2b. Experimental evidence at protein level: Swiss-Prot protein existence level 1. Avirulence protein. Acts as a transcription factor in rice, inducing expression of a number of host genes including SWEET11 (Os8N3, XA13, AC Q6YZF3) in susceptible plants with the Xa13 allele. Plants with the xa13 allele, which has an altered promoter, are resistant to bacterial blight caused by this bacterial strain and do not induce SWEET11. The xa13 allele elicits an atypical hypersensitive response (HR). PthXo1 binds SWEET11 promoter DNA in a sequence-specific manner. From Xanth
   2582..3289    +  CDS            mCherry: mCherry is a basic (constitutively fluorescent) red fluorescent protein published in 2004, derived from Discosoma sp.. It is reported to be a very rapidly-maturing monomer with low acid sensitivity.
   3314..3331    +  CDS            9xHis (fragment): 9xHis affinity tag
   3403..3450    +  terminator     T7 terminator: transcription terminator for bacteriophage T7 RNA polymerase
   3650..4238    -  rep_origin     ori: high-copy-number ColE1/pMB1/pBR322/pUC origin of replication
   4409..5269    -  CDS            AmpR: β-lactamase; bla; confers resistance to ampicillin, carbenicillin, and related antibiotics
   5270..5374    -  promoter       AmpR promoter: bla
   5469..5504    +  CDS            rop (fragment): Rop protein, which maintains plasmids at low copy number; rop
   5606..5707    +  misc_feature   bom (fragment): basis of mobility region from pBR322
   5708..6163    -  rep_origin     f1 ori (sequence partly withheld): f1 bacteriophage origin of replication; arrow indicates direction of (+) strand synthesis
   6171..6328    -  CDS            lacZα (fragment): LacZα fragment of β-galactosidase; lacZ fragment
>Addgene plasmid #49647 | pT7CFE1-TelR15-mCherry | depositor full sequence | sequence record 74786 | pT7CFE1-TelR15-mCherry sequence 6330 bps
TAATACGACTCACTATAGGGCGAATTAATTCCGGTTATTTTCCACCATATTGCCGTCTTTTGGCAATGTG
AGGGCCCGGAAACCTGGCCCTGTCTTCTTGACGAGCATTCCTAGGGGTCTTTCCCCTCTCGCCAAAGGAA
TGCAAGGTCTGTTGAATGTCGTGAAGGAAGCAGTTCCTCTGGAAGCTTCTTGAAGACAAACAACGTCTGT
AGCGACCCTTTGCAGGCAGCGGAACCCCCCACCTGGCGACAGGTGCCTCTGCGGCCAAAAGCCACGTGTA
TAAGATACACCTGCAAAGGCGGCACAACCCCAGTGCCACGTTGTGAGTTGGATAGTTGTGGAAAGAGTCA
AATGGCTCACCTCAAGCGTATTCAACAAGGGGCTGAAGGATGCCCAGAAGGTACCCCATTGTATGGGATC
TGATCTGGGGCCTCGGTGCACATGCTTTACATGTGTTTAGTCGAGGTTAAAAAACGTCTAGGCCCCCCGA
ACCACGGGGACGTGGTTTTCCTTTGAAAAACACGATGATAATATGGCCACCACCCATATGGGATCCGGTA
TCCACGGAGTCCCAGCAGCCGTAGATTTGAGAACTTTGGGATATTCACAGCAGCAGCAGGAAAAGATCAA
GCCCAAAGTGAGGTCGACAGTCGCGCAGCATCACGAAGCGCTGGTGGGTCATGGGTTTACACATGCCCAC
ATCGTAGCCTTGTCGCAGCACCCTGCAGCCCTTGGCACGGTCGCCGTCAAGTACCAGGACATGATTGCGG
CGTTGCCGGAAGCCACACATGAGGCGATCGTCGGTGTGGGGAAACAGTGGAGCGGAGCCCGAGCGCTTGA
GGCCCTGTTGACGGTCGCGGGAGAGCTGAGAGGGCCTCCCCTTCAGCTGGACACGGGCCAGTTGCTGAAG
ATCGCGAAGCGGGGAGGAGTCACGGCGGTCGAGGCGGTGCACGCGTGGCGCAATGCGCTCACGGGAGCAC
CCCTCAACCTGACCCCAGAGCAGGTCGTGGCAATTGCGAGCAACATCGGGGGAAAGCAGGCACTCGAAAC
CGTCCAGAGGTTGCTGCCTGTGCTGTGCCAAGCGCACGGACTTACGCCAGAGCAGGTCGTGGCAATTGCG
AGCAACATCGGGGGAAAGCAGGCACTCGAAACCGTCCAGAGGTTGCTGCCTGTGCTGTGCCAAGCGCACG
GACTAACCCCAGAGCAGGTCGTGGCAATTGCGAGCCATGACGGGGGAAAGCAGGCACTCGAAACCGTCCA
GAGGTTGCTGCCTGTGCTGTGCCAAGCGCACGGGTTGACCCCAGAGCAGGTCGTGGCAATTGCGAGCCAT
GACGGGGGAAAGCAGGCACTCGAAACCGTCCAGAGGTTGCTGCCTGTGCTGTGCCAAGCGCACGGCCTGA
CCCCAGAGCAGGTCGTGGCAATTGCGAGCCATGACGGGGGAAAGCAGGCACTCGAAACCGTCCAGAGGTT
GCTGCCTGTGCTGTGCCAAGCGCACGGACTGACACCAGAGCAGGTCGTGGCAATTGCGAGCAACGGAGGG
GGAAAGCAGGCACTCGAAACCGTCCAGAGGTTGCTGCCTGTGCTGTGCCAAGCGCACGGACTTACACCCG
AACAAGTCGTGGCAATTGCGAGCAACATCGGGGGAAAGCAGGCACTCGAAACCGTCCAGAGGTTGCTGCC
TGTGCTGTGCCAAGCGCACGGACTTACGCCAGAGCAGGTCGTGGCAATTGCGAGCAACATCGGGGGAAAG
CAGGCACTCGAAACCGTCCAGAGGTTGCTGCCTGTGCTGTGCCAAGCGCACGGACTAACCCCAGAGCAGG
TCGTGGCAATTGCGAGCCATGACGGGGGAAAGCAGGCACTCGAAACCGTCCAGAGGTTGCTGCCTGTGCT
GTGCCAAGCGCACGGGTTGACCCCAGAGCAGGTCGTGGCAATTGCGAGCCATGACGGGGGAAAGCAGGCA
CTCGAAACCGTCCAGAGGTTGCTGCCTGTGCTGTGCCAAGCGCACGGCCTGACCCCAGAGCAGGTCGTGG
CAATTGCGAGCCATGACGGGGGAAAGCAGGCACTCGAAACCGTCCAGAGGTTGCTGCCTGTGCTGTGCCA
AGCGCACGGACTGACACCAGAGCAGGTCGTGGCAATTGCGAGCAACGGAGGGGGAAAGCAGGCACTCGAA
ACCGTCCAGAGGTTGCTGCCTGTGCTGTGCCAAGCGCACGGCCTCACCCCAGAGCAGGTCGTGGCAATTG
CGAGCAACATCGGGGGAAAGCAGGCACTCGAAACCGTCCAGAGGTTGCTGCCTGTGCTGTGCCAAGCGCA
CGGACTCACGCCTGAGCAGGTAGTGGCTATTGCATCCAACATCGGGGGCAGACCCGCACTGGAGTCAATC
GTGGCCCAGCTTTCGAGGCCGGACCCCGCGCTGGCCGCACTCACTAATGATCATCTTGTAGCGCTGGCCT
GCCTCGGCGGACGACCCGCCTTGGATGCGGTGAAGAAGGGGCTCCCGCACGCGCCTGCATTGATTAAGCG
GACCAACAGAAGGATTCCCGAGAGGACATCACATCGAGTGGCAGGCCTGCAGGGAAGTGGAATGGTGAGC
AAGGGCGAGGAGGATAACATGGCCATCATCAAGGAGTTCATGCGCTTCAAGGTGCACATGGAGGGCTCCG
TGAACGGCCACGAGTTCGAGATCGAGGGCGAGGGCGAGGGCCGCCCCTACGAGGGCACCCAGACCGCCAA
GCTGAAGGTGACCAAGGGTGGCCCCCTGCCCTTCGCCTGGGACATCCTGTCCCCTCAGTTCATGTACGGC
TCCAAGGCCTACGTGAAGCACCCCGCCGACATCCCCGACTACTTGAAGCTGTCCTTCCCCGAGGGCTTCA
AGTGGGAGCGCGTGATGAACTTCGAGGACGGCGGCGTGGTGACCGTGACCCAGGACTCCTCACTGCAGGA
CGGCGAGTTCATCTACAAGGTGAAGCTGCGCGGCACCAACTTCCCCTCCGACGGCCCCGTAATGCAGAAG
AAGACCATGGGCTGGGAGGCCTCCTCCGAGCGGATGTACCCCGAGGACGGCGCCCTGAAGGGCGAGATCA
AGCAGAGGCTGAAGCTGAAGGACGGCGGCCACTACGACGCTGAGGTCAAGACCACCTACAAGGCCAAGAA
GCCCGTGCAGCTGCCCGGCGCCTACAACGTCAACATCAAGTTGGACATCACCTCCCACAACGAGGACTAC
ACCATCGTGGAACAGTACGAACGCGCTGAGGGCCGCCACTCCACCGGCGGCATGGACGAGCTGTACAAGT
AGTCTAGAGCGGCCGCACTCGAGCACCACCACCACCACCACTGAGATCTGACTGAAAAAAAAAAAAAAAA
AAAAAAAAAAAAAAGTTTAAACACTAGTCCGCTGAGCAATAACTAGCATAACCCCTTGGGGCCTCTAAAC
GGGTCTTGAGGGGTTTTTTGCTGAAAGGAGGAACTATATCCGGGCTTCCTCGCTCACTGACTCGCTGCGC
TCGGTCGTTCGGCTGCGGCGAGCGGTATCAGCTCACTCAAAGGCGGTAATACGGTTATCCACAGAATCAG
GGGATAACGCAGGAAAGAACATGTGAGCAAAAGGCCAGCAAAAGGCCAGGAACCGTAAAAAGGCCGCGTT
GCTGGCGTTTTTCCATAGGCTCCGCCCCCCTGACGAGCATCACAAAAATCGACGCTCAAGTCAGAGGTGG
CGAAACCCGACAGGACTATAAAGATACCAGGCGTTTCCCCCTGGAAGCTCCCTCGTGCGCTCTCCTGTTC
CGACCCTGCCGCTTACCGGATACCTGTCCGCCTTTCTCCCTTCGGGAAGCGTGGCGCTTTCTCATAGCTC
ACGCTGTAGGTATCTCAGTTCGGTGTAGGTCGTTCGCTCCAAGCTGGGCTGTGTGCACGAACCCCCCGTT
CAGCCCGACCGCTGCGCCTTATCCGGTAACTATCGTCTTGAGTCCAACCCGGTAAGACACGACTTATCGC
CACTGGCAGCAGCCACTGGTAACAGGATTAGCAGAGCGAGGTATGTAGGCGGTGCTACAGAGTTCTTGAA
GTGGTGGCCTAACTACGGCTACACTAGAAGGACAGTATTTGGTATCTGCGCTCTGCTGAAGCCAGTTACC
TTCGGAAAAAGAGTTGGTAGCTCTTGATCCGGCAAACAAACCACCGCTGGTAGCGGTGGTTTTTTTGTTT
GCAAGCAGCAGATTACGCGCAGAAAAAAAGGATCTCAAGAAGATCCTTTGATCTTTTCTACGGGGTCTGA
CGCTCAGTGGAACGAAAACTCACGTTAAGGGATTTTGGTCATGAGATTATCAAAAAGGATCTTCACCTAG
ATCCTTTTAAATTAAAAATGAAGTTTTAAATCAATCTAAAGTATATATGAGTAAACTTGGTCTGACAGTT
ACCAATGCTTAATCAGTGAGGCACCTATCTCAGCGATCTGTCTATTTCGTTCATCCATAGTTGCCTGACT
CCCCGTCGTGTAGATAACTACGATACGGGAGGGCTTACCATCTGGCCCCAGTGCTGCAATGATACCGCGA
GACCCACGCTCACCGGCTCCAGATTTATCAGCAATAAACCAGCCAGCCGGAAGGGCCGAGCGCAGAAGTG
GTCCTGCAACTTTATCCGCCTCCATCCAGTCTATTAATTGTTGCCGGGAAGCTAGAGTAAGTAGTTCGCC
AGTTAATAGTTTGCGCAACGTTGTTGCCATTGCTACAGGCATCGTGGTGTCACGCTCGTCGTTTGGTATG
GCTTCATTCAGCTCCGGTTCCCAACGATCAAGGCGAGTTACATGATCCCCCATGTTGTGCAAAAAAGCGG
TTAGCTCCTTCGGTCCTCCGATCGTTGTCAGAAGTAAGTTGGCCGCAGTGTTATCACTCATGGTTATGGC
AGCACTGCATAATTCTCTTACTGTCATGCCATCCGTAAGATGCTTTTCTGTGACTGGTGAGTACTCAACC
AAGTCATTCTGAGAATAGTGTATGCGGCGACCGAGTTGCTCTTGCCCGGCGTCAATACGGGATAATACCG
CGCCACATAGCAGAACTTTAAAAGTGCTCATCATTGGAAAACGTTCTTCGGGGCGAAAACTCTCAAGGAT
CTTACCGCTGTTGAGATCCAGTTCGATGTAACCCACTCGTGCACCCAACTGATCTTCAGCATCTTTTACT
TTCACCAGCGTTTCTGGGTGAGCAAAAACAGGAAGGCAAAATGCCGCAAAAAAGGGAATAAGGGCGACAC
GGAAATGTTGAATACTCATACTCTTCCTTTTTCAATATTATTGAAGCATTTATCAGGGTTATTGTCTCAT
GAGCGGATACATATTTGAATGTATTTAGAAAAATAAACAAATAGGGGTTCCGCGCACATTTCCCCGAAAA
GTGCCACCTGACGTCTAAGAAACCATTATTATCATGACATTAACCTATAAAAATAGGCGTATCACGAGGC
CCTTTCGTCTCGCGCGTTTCGGTGATGACGGTGAAAACCTCTGACACATGCAGCTCCCGGAGACGGTCAC
AGCTTGTCTGTAAGCGGATGCCGGGAGCAGACAAGCCCGTCAGGGCGCGTCAGCGGGTGTTGGCGGGTGT
CGGGGCTGGCTTAACTATGCGGCATCAGAGCAGATTGTACTGAGAGTGCACCATATATGCGGTGTGAAAT
ACCGCACAGATGCGTAAGGAGAAAATACCGCATCAGGAAATTGTAAACGTTAATATTTTGTTAAAATTCG
CGTTAAATTTTTGTTAAATCAGCTCATTTTTTAACCAATAGGCCGAAATCGGCAAAATCCCTTATAAATC
AAAAGAATAGACCGAGATAGGGT
[37 nt withheld, positions 5834-5870]
AAAGAACGTGGACTCCAACGTCAAAGG
[49 nt withheld, positions 5898-5946]
T
[91 nt withheld, positions 5948-6038]
G
[124 nt withheld, positions 6040-6163]
CGCGCCATTCGCCATTCAGGCTGCGCAACTGTTGGGAAGGGCGATCGGTGCGGGCCTCTTCGCTATTACG
CCAGCTGGCGAAAGGGGGATGTGCTGCAAGGCGATTAAGTTGGGTAACGCCAGGGTTTTCCCAGTCACGA
CGTTGTAAAACGACGGCCAGTGAATTG
