>Addgene plasmid #49647 | pT7CFE1-TelR15-mCherry | addgene partial sequence | sequence record 76135 | M13_pUC_fwd
AATTGTAATACGACTCACTATAGGGCGAATTAATTCCGGTTATTTTCCACCATATTGCCGTCTTTTGGCA
ATGTGAGGGCCCGGAAACCTGGCCCTGTCTTCTTGACGAGCATTCCTAGGGGTCTTTCCCCTCTCGCCAA
AGGAATGCAAGGTCTGTTGAATGTCGTGAAGGAAGCAGTTCCTCTGGAAGCTTCTTGAAGACAAACAACG
TCTGTAGCGACCCTTTGCAGGCAGCGGAACCCCCCACCTGGCGACAGGTGCCTCTGCGGCCAAAAGCCAC
GTGTATAAGATACACCTGCAAAGGCGGCACAACCCCAGTGCCACGTTGTGAGTTGGATAGTTGTGGAAAG
AGTCAAATGGCTCACCTCAAGCGTATTCAACAAGGGGCTGAAGGATGCCCAGAAGGTACCCCATTGTATG
GGATCTGATCTGGGGCCTCGGTGCACATGCTTTACATGTGTTTAGTCGAGGTTAAAAAACGTCTAGGCCC
CCCGAACCACGGGGACGTGGTTTTCCTTTGAAAAACACGATGATAATATGGCCACCACCCATATGGGATC
CGGTATCCACGGAGTCCCAGCAGCCGTAGATTTGAGAACTTTGGGATATTCACAGCAGCAGCAGGAAAAG
ATCAAGCCCAAAGTGAGGTCGACAGTCGCGCAGCATCACGAAGCGCTGGTGGGTCATGGGTTTACACATG
CCCACATCGTAGCCTTGTCGCAGCACCCTGCAGCCCTTGGCACGGTCGCCGTCAAGTACCAGGACATGAT
TGCGGCGTTGCCGGAAGCCACACATGAGGCGATCGTCGGTGTGGGGAAACAGTGGAGCGGAGCCCGAGCG
CTTGAGGCCCTGTTGACGGTCGCGGGAGAGCTGAGAGGGCCTCCCCTTCAGCTGGACACGGGCCAGTTGC
TGAAGATCGCGAAGCGGGGAGGAGTCACGGCGGTCGAGGCGGTGCACGCGTGGCGCAATGCGCTCACGGG
AGC
