>Addgene plasmid #49647 | pT7CFE1-TelR15-mCherry | addgene partial sequence | sequence record 77144 | T7term 5'-GCTAGTTATTGCTCAGCGG-3'
GGTGGTGGTGGTGGTGCTCGAGTGCGGCCGCTCTAGACTACTTGTACAGCTCGTCCATGCCGCCGGTGGA
GTGGCGGCCCTCAGCGCGTTCGTACTGTTCCACGATGGTGTAGTCCTCGTTGTGGGAGGTGATGTCCAAC
TTGATGTTGACGTTGTAGGCGCCGGGCAGCTGCACGGGCTTCTTGGCCTTGTAGGTGGTCTTGACCTCAG
CGTCGTAGTGGCCGCCGTCCTTCAGCTTCAGCCTCTGCTTGATCTCGCCCTTCAGGGCGCCGTCCTCGGG
GTACATCCGCTCGGAGGAGGCCTCCCAGCCCATGGTCTTCTTCTGCATTACGGGGCCGTCGGAGGGGAAG
TTGGTGCCGC
