>Addgene plasmid #49647 | pT7CFE1-TelR15-mCherry | addgene partial sequence | sequence record 77145 | zTALE-F 5'-CTCCCCTTCAGCTGGACAC-3'
GGCGGTCGAGGCGGTGCACGCGTGGCGCAATGCGCTCACGGGAGCACCCCTCAACCTGACCCCAGAGCAG
GTCGTGGCAATTGCGAGCAACATCGGGGGAAAGCAGGCACTCGAAACCGTCCAGAGGTTGCTGCCTGTGC
TGTGCCAAGCGCACGGACTTACGCCAGAGCAGGTCGTGGCAATTGCGAGCAACATCGGGGGAAAGCAGGC
ACTCGAAACCGTCCAGAGGTTGCTGCCTGTGCTGTGCCAAGCGCACGGACTAACCCCAGAGCAGGTCGTG
GCAATTGCGAGCCATGACGGGGGAAAGCAGGCACTCGAAACCGTCCAGAGGTTGCTGCCTGTGCTGTGCC
AAGCGCACGGGTTGACCCCAGAGCAGGTCGTGGCAATTGCGAGCCATGACGGGGGAAAGCAGGCACTCGA
AACCGTCCAGAGGTTGCTGCCTGTGCTGTGCCAAGCGCACGGCCTGACCCCAGAGCAGGTCGTGGCAATT
GCGAGCCATGACGGGGGAAAGCAGGCACTCGAAACCGTCCAGAGGTTGCTGCCTGTGCTGTGCCAAGCGC
ACGGACTGACACCAGAGCAGGTCGTGGCAATTGC
