>Addgene plasmid #49647 | pT7CFE1-TelR15-mCherry | addgene partial sequence | sequence record 77725 | zTALE-R  5'-CTTCTTCACCGCATCCAAG-3'
CATTAGTGAGTGCGGCCAGCGCGGGGTCCGGCCTCGAAAGCTGGGCCACGATTGACTCCAGTGCGGGTCT
GCCCCCGATGTTGGATGCAATAGCCACTACCTGCTCAGGCGTGAGTCCGTGCGCTTGGCACAGCACAGGC
AGCAACCTCTGGACGGTTTCGAGTGCCTGCTTTCCCCCGATGTTGCTCGCAATTGCCACGACCTGCTCTG
GGGTGAGGCCGTGCGCTTGGCACAGCACAGGCAGCAACCTCTGGACGGTTTCGAGTGCCTGCTTTCCCCC
TCCGTTGCTCGCAATTGCCACGACCTGCTCTGGTGTCAGTCCGTGCGCTTGGCACAGCACAGGCAGCAAC
CTCTGGACGGTTTCGAGTGCCTGCTTTCCCCCGTCATGGCTCGCAATTGCCACGACCTGCTCTGGGGTCA
GGCCGTGCGCTTGGCACAGCACAGGCAGCAACCTCTGGACGGTTTCGAGTGCCTGCTTTCCCCCGTCATG
GCTCGCAATTGCCACGACCTGCTCTGGGGTCAACCCGTGCGCTTGGCACAGCACAGGCAGCAACCTCTGG
ACGGTTTCGAGTGCCTGCTTTCCCCCGTCATGGCTCGCAATTGCCACGACCTGCTCTGGGGTTAGTCCGT
GCGCTTGGCACAGCACAGGCAGCAACCTCTGGACGGTTTCGAGTGCCTGCTTTCCCCCGATGTTGCTCGC
AATTGCCACGACCTGCTCTGGCGTAAGTCCGTGCGCTTGGCACAGCACAGGCAGCAACCTCTGGACGGTT
TCGAGTGCCTGCTTTCCCCCGATGTTGCTCGCAATTGCCACG
